Addgene plasmid #164852: p273 EF1a_mCherry2_hH11
Purpose: mCherry2-expression vector for human H11 locus
Depositing lab: Philip Jordan. Publication: Adaptation of Human Testicular Niche Cells for Pluripotent Stem Cell and Testis Development Research. Pryzhkova MV, Jordan PW. Tissue Eng Regen Med. 2020 Apr;17(2):223-235. doi: 10.1007/s13770-020-00240-0. Epub 2020 Feb 29. PubMed 32114677.
Backbone
  Vector backbone: PS100010
  Backbone manufacturer: Origene
  Backbone size w/o insert (bp): 2848
  Total vector size (bp): 8315
  Vector type: Mammalian Expression
  Selectable markers: Puromycin
Growth in bacteria
  Bacterial resistance: Ampicillin, 100 μg/mL
  Growth temperature: 37°C
  Growth strain: DH5alpha
  Copy number: High Copy
Gene/Insert
  Gene/Insert name: mCherry2
  Insert size (bp): 711
  Promoter: EF1-alpha
  Cloning method: Ligation Independent Cloning
  Sequencing primers: 5′ none; 3′ none
Resource information
  A portion of this plasmid was derived from a plasmid made by: mCherry2 is subcloned from Addgene #72796 pMK280 (mCherry2-NeoR); EF1-alpha is subcloned from pRAIDRS-P10 R. Brosh et al., Nat. Com. 2016; loxP-Puro-loxP cassette is subcloned from Addgene #22208 TV-hPITX3-Reverse; homology arms for human H11 are amplified from hESCs - H1 (WiCell).
Terms and licenses: Academic/Nonprofit Terms; Industry Terms: Not Available to Industry
How to cite: p273 EF1a_mCherry2_hH11 was a gift from Philip Jordan (Addgene plasmid # 164852 ; http://n2t.net/addgene:164852 ; RRID:Addgene_164852)
