[The description below was written by a language model from this plasmid's Addgene catalogue record and pLannotate feature annotations shown in this document.]
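Description:
p273 EF1a_mCherry2_hH11 is a mammalian expression and gene-targeting donor plasmid designed to place a constitutive mCherry2 red fluorescent reporter at the human H11 locus, a site commonly used as a "safe harbour" for transgene insertion. It is built on the small Origene PS100010 backbone and totals roughly 8.3 kb. In E. coli it is maintained at high copy through a ColE1/pUC-type origin and selected with ampicillin via the β-lactamase gene. An f1 phage origin and remnants of the lac promoter/operator and lacZα region are also present as backbone carry-over.

The payload consists of two tandem cassettes in the same orientation. The first uses the human EF-1α core promoter together with its intron A to drive the 711 bp mammalian codon-optimised mCherry2 coding sequence, terminated by an SV40 polyadenylation signal; the short "large T antigen" hit just upstream most likely belongs to that SV40 terminator region. The second is a puromycin resistance cassette (mouse PGK promoter, puromycin N-acetyltransferase, PGK poly(A)) flanked by two loxP sites, so that the marker can be used to select integrants and then be excised by Cre recombinase, leaving the reporter behind.

According to the record, H11 homology arms amplified from H1 human embryonic stem cell DNA flank these cassettes. They are not annotated as such. They presumably correspond to the unannotated stretch upstream of the EF-1α promoter and the region after the second loxP site, where the small human gene-fragment matches are probably spurious hits to genomic sequence. The record does not state which nuclease or targeting method is paired with the donor. The associated work concerns human pluripotent stem cell and testicular niche cell research.
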