Features (pLannotate 1.2.2; 22 found; start..end, strand, type, name):
     11..27      -  protein_bind   lac operator: The lac repressor binds to the lac operator to inhibit transcription in E. coli. This inhibition can be relieved by adding lactose or isopropyl-β-D-thiogalactopyranoside (IPTG). lac repressor encoded by lacI
     35..65      -  promoter       lac promoter: promoter for the E. coli lac operon
     80..101     -  protein_bind   CAP binding site: CAP binding activates transcription in the presence of cAMP. E. coli catabolite activator protein
    114..206     -  CDS            lacI (fragment): lac repressor; lacI; The lac repressor binds to the lac operator to inhibit transcription in E. coli. This inhibition can be relieved by adding lactose or isopropyl-β-D-thiogalactopyranoside (IPTG).
    389..977     -  rep_origin     ori: high-copy-number ColE1/pMB1/pBR322/pUC origin of replication
   1148..2008    -  CDS            AmpR: β-lactamase; bla; confers resistance to ampicillin, carbenicillin, and related antibiotics
   2009..2113    -  promoter       AmpR promoter: bla
   2140..2568    +  rep_origin     f1 ori (sequence partly withheld): f1 bacteriophage origin of replication; arrow indicates direction of (+) strand synthesis
   2599..2753    -  CDS            lacZα (fragment): LacZα fragment of β-galactosidase; lacZ fragment
   3587..3798    +  promoter       EF-1α core promoter: core promoter for human elongation factor EF-1α
   3799..4737    +  intron         EF-1α intron A: intron upstream of the start codon of human EF-1α
   4766..5476    +  CDS            mCherry2: derivative of the monomeric red fluorescent protein mCherry mammalian codon-optimized
   5487..5571    +  CDS            large T antigen (fragment): large T antigen from SV40 (simian virus 40)
   5594..5715    +  polyA_signal   SV40 poly(A) signal: SV40 polyadenylation signal
   5756..5789    +  protein_bind   loxP: Cre-mediated recombination occurs in the 8-bp core sequence (GCATACAT). Cre recombinase
   5826..6325    +  promoter       PGK promoter: mouse phosphoglycerate kinase 1 promoter
   6365..6964    +  CDS            PuroR: puromycin N-acetyltransferase; pac from Streptomyces alboniger; confers resistance to puromycin
   7042..7494    +  polyA_signal   PGK poly(A) signal: mouse phosphoglycerate kinase 1 polyadenylation signal
   7545..7578    +  protein_bind   loxP: Cre-mediated recombination occurs in the 8-bp core sequence (GCATACAT). Cre recombinase
   7731..7865    +  CDS            C9orf85 (fragment): CI085_HUMAN - Experimental evidence at protein level: Swiss-Prot protein existence level 1. From Homo sapiens (Human).
   7877..7978    -  CDS            NANOGNB (fragment): NANGN_HUMAN - Experimental evidence at transcript level: Swiss-Prot protein existence level 2. From Homo sapiens (Human).
   8080..8256    -  CDS            C16orf89 (fragment): CP089_HUMAN - Experimental evidence at protein level: Swiss-Prot protein existence level 1. From Homo sapiens (Human).
>Addgene plasmid #164852 | p273 EF1a_mCherry2_hH11 | addgene full sequence | sequence record 326375 | Addgene NGS Result
CTGTGTGAAATTGTTATCCGCTCACAATTCCACACAACATACGAGCCGGAAGCATAAAGTGTAAAGCCTG
GGGTGCCTAATGAGTGAGCTAACTCACATTAATTGCGTTGCGCTCACTGCCCGCTTTCCAGTCGGGAAAC
CTGTCGTGCCAGCTGCATTAATGAATCGGCCAACGCGCGGGGAGAGGCGGTTTGCGTATTGGGCGCTCTT
CCGCTTCCTCGCTCACTGACTCGCTGCGCTCGGTCGTTCGGCTGCGGCGAGCGGTATCAGCTCACTCAAA
GGCGGTAATACGGTTATCCACAGAATCAGGGGATAACGCAGGAAAGAACATGTGAGCAAAAGGCCAGCAA
AAGGCCAGGAACCGTAAAAAGGCCGCGTTGCTGGCGTTTTTCCATAGGCTCCGCCCCCCTGACGAGCATC
ACAAAAATCGACGCTCAAGTCAGAGGTGGCGAAACCCGACAGGACTATAAAGATACCAGGCGTTTCCCCC
TGGAAGCTCCCTCGTGCGCTCTCCTGTTCCGACCCTGCCGCTTACCGGATACCTGTCCGCCTTTCTCCCT
TCGGGAAGCGTGGCGCTTTCTCATAGCTCACGCTGTAGGTATCTCAGTTCGGTGTAGGTCGTTCGCTCCA
AGCTGGGCTGTGTGCACGAACCCCCCGTTCAGCCCGACCGCTGCGCCTTATCCGGTAACTATCGTCTTGA
GTCCAACCCGGTAAGACACGACTTATCGCCACTGGCAGCAGCCACTGGTAACAGGATTAGCAGAGCGAGG
TATGTAGGCGGTGCTACAGAGTTCTTGAAGTGGTGGCCTAACTACGGCTACACTAGAAGAACAGTATTTG
GTATCTGCGCTCTGCTGAAGCCAGTTACCTTCGGAAAAAGAGTTGGTAGCTCTTGATCCGGCAAACAAAC
CACCGCTGGTAGCGGTGGTTTTTTTGTTTGCAAGCAGCAGATTACGCGCAGAAAAAAAGGATCTCAAGAA
GATCCTTTGATCTTTTCTACGGGGTCTGACGCTCAGTGGAACGAAAACTCACGTTAAGGGATTTTGGTCA
TGAGATTATCAAAAAGGATCTTCACCTAGATCCTTTTAAATTAAAAATGAAGTTTTAAATCAATCTAAAG
TATATATGAGTAAACTTGGTCTGACAGTTACCAATGCTTAATCAGTGAGGCACCTATCTCAGCGATCTGT
CTATTTCGTTCATCCATAGTTGCCTGACTCCCCGTCGTGTAGATAACTACGATACGGGAGGGCTTACCAT
CTGGCCCCAGTGCTGCAATGATACCGCGAGACCCACGCTCACCGGCTCCAGATTTATCAGCAATAAACCA
GCCAGCCGGAAGGGCCGAGCGCAGAAGTGGTCCTGCAACTTTATCCGCCTCCATCCAGTCTATTAATTGT
TGCCGGGAAGCTAGAGTAAGTAGTTCGCCAGTTAATAGTTTGCGCAACGTTGTTGCCATTGCTACAGGCA
TCGTGGTGTCACGCTCGTCGTTTGGTATGGCTTCATTCAGCTCCGGTTCCCAACGATCAAGGCGAGTTAC
ATGATCCCCCATGTTGTGCAAAAAAGCGGTTAGCTCCTTCGGTCCTCCGATCGTTGTCAGAAGTAAGTTG
GCCGCAGTGTTATCACTCATGGTTATGGCAGCACTGCATAATTCTCTTACTGTCATGCCATCCGTAAGAT
GCTTTTCTGTGACTGGTGAGTACTCAACCAAGTCATTCTGAGAATAGTGTATGCGGCGACCGAGTTGCTC
TTGCCCGGCGTCAATACGGGATAATACCGCGCCACATAGCAGAACTTTAAAAGTGCTCATCATTGGAAAA
CGTTCTTCGGGGCGAAAACTCTCAAGGATCTTACCGCTGTTGAGATCCAGTTCGATGTAACCCACTCGTG
CACCCAACTGATCTTCAGCATCTTTTACTTTCACCAGCGTTTCTGGGTGAGCAAAAACAGGAAGGCAAAA
TGCCGCAAAAAAGGGAATAAGGGCGACACGGAAATGTTGAATACTCATACTCTTCCTTTTTCAATATTAT
TGAAGCATTTATCAGGGTTATTGTCTCATGAGCGGATACATATTTGAATGTATTTAGAAAAATAAACAAA
TAGGGGTTCCGCGCACATTTCCCCGAAAAGTGCCACCTG
[124 nt withheld, positions 2140-2263]
C
[91 nt withheld, positions 2265-2355]
A
[49 nt withheld, positions 2357-2405]
CCTTTGACGTTGGAGTCCACGTTCTTT
[37 nt withheld, positions 2433-2469]
ACCCTATCTCGGTCTATTCTTTTGATTTATAAGGGATTTTGCCGATTTCGGCCTATTGGTTAAAAAATGA
GCTGATTTAACAAAAATTTAACGCGAATTTTAACAAAATATTAACGCTTACAATTTCCATTCGCCATTCA
GGCTGCGCAACTGTTGGGAAGGGCGATCGGTGCGGGCCTCTTCGCTATTACGCCAGCTGGCGAAAGGGGG
ATGTGCTGCAAGGCGATTAAGTTGGGTAACGCCAGGGTTTTCCCAGTCACGACGTTGTAAAACGACGGCC
AGTGCCAAGCTGATCTATACATTGAATCAATATTGGCAATTAGCCATATTAGTCATTGGTTATATAGCAT
AAATCAATATTGGCTATTGGCCATTGCATACGTTTCTTGTGAACTCATCTCGTGCCTGCAAGACATCAAA
AGTTTCTCCAAAGACATCCCTTCCTCTCTGCCCTCATCCTATATCAAGGTCTTAGCTCCTTGAAGACTGC
ATTAATGTGTCTTTTGCCTTCATCCCCCCCCCACCCTCCCGCTTCCTCTAGTCCTTGTGTTTACCAAAAT
ACTTTTGCTAAAACCTGTATGTCTAGCTTCTGCTGATACTCTTAGCAATACTCCCTTATTTCCTTCTGGC
GCCATTTGCCAATCACCAGCTAATGGCTTTGCTCTTTGCATGGTACCTGTTTCTGTCCTACTAGCTTCTA
GTCTGAAAAGGAAGCCTTTACTAGCAGCTTCAACCCAGTCCTCCTTACCTTGCACCTATTAACGTTGGTT
CAACATGAAGGGGAAGTAAGATAAGTGGAAGAGGATACACAGGAAAGGTGGAACTGGATTCAGGTATCTG
TGTTCTGCCATTGACACTTGGGACTGCGTTCCAGCTTCCACCTGTGGAAACCAGAAAGCATTTGCCAAAA
ATTCTAAACAGAGGGTCTATTTCTGAAGCTGAGGAATCACATGGAGTGAATAGCATGGGGGAAGGGGATT
ACTAATGAGGCTGAAAGAAAAGTACCAGGAAGAGACTGACTTCATGCATAATCCATAAAGCCAGGTTTTC
TTGAAAGGTGACCTGCTTTCTTGTATTCCTGCAAGAAACGGCTCGAGGGGCTCCGGTGCCCGTCAGTGGG
CAGAGCGCACATCGCCCACAGTCCCCGAGAAGTTGTGGGGAGGGGTCGGCAATTGAAGCGGTGCCTAGAG
AAGGTGGCGCGGGGTAAACTGGGAAAGTGATGTCGTGTACTGGCTCCGCCTTTTTCCCGAGGGTGGGGGA
GAACCGTATATAAGTGCAGTAGTCGCCGTGAACGTTCTTTTTCGCAACGGGTTTGCCGCCAGAACACAGG
TAAGTGCCGTGTGTGGTTCCCGCGGGCCTGGCCTCTTTACGGGTTATGGCCCTTGCGTGCCTTGAATTAC
TTCCACCTGGCTGCAGTACGTGATTCTTGATCCCGAGCTTCGGGTTGGAAGTGGGTGGGAGAGTTCGAGG
CCTTGCGCTTAAGGAGCCCCTTCGCCTCGTGCTTGAGTTGAGGCCTGGCCTGGGCGCTGGGGCCGCCGCG
TGCGAATCTGGTGGCACCTTCGCGCCTGTCTCGCTGCTTTCGATAAGTCTCTAGCCATTTAAAATTTTTG
ATGACCTGCTGCGACGCTTTTTTTCTGGCAAGATAGTCTTGTAAATGCGGGCCAAGATCTGCACACTGGT
ATTTCGGTTTTTGGGGCCGCGGGCGGCGACGGGGCCCGTGCGTCCCAGCGCACATGTTCGGCGAGGCGGG
GCCTGCGAGCGCGGCCACCGAGAATCGGACGGGGGTAGTCTCAAGCTGGCCGGCCTGCTCTGGTGCCTGG
CCTCGCGCCGCCGTGTATCGCCCCGCCCTGGGCGGCAAGGCTGGCCCGGTCGGCACCAGTTGCGTGAGCG
GAAAGATGGCCGCTTCCCGGCCCTGCTGCAGGGAGCTCAAAATGGAGGACGCGGCGCTCGGGAGAGCGGG
CGGGTGAGTCACCCACACAAAGGAAAAGGGCCTTTCCGTCCTCAGCCGTCGCTTCATGTGACTCCACGGA
GTACCGGGCGCCGTCCAGGCACCTCGATTAGTTCTCGAGCTTTTGGAGTACGTCGTCTTTAGGTTGGGGG
GAGGGGTTTTATGCGATGGAGTTTCCCCACACTGAGTGGGTGGAGACTGAAGTTAGGCCAGCTTGGCACT
TGATGTAATTCTCCTTGGAATTTGCCCTTTTTGAGTTTGGATCTTGGTTCATTCTCAAGCCTCAGACAGT
GGTTCAAAGTTTTTTTCTTCCATTTCAGGTGTCGTGAGGGGATCGTCGACGCCACCATGGTGAGCAAGGG
CGAGGAGGATAACATGGCCATCATCAAGGAGTTCATGCGCTTCAAGGTGCACATGGAGGGCTCCGTGAAC
GGCCACGAGTTCGAGATCGAGGGCGAGGGCGAGGGCCGCCCCTACGAGGGCACCCAGACCGCCAAGCTGA
AGGTGACCAAGGGTGGCCCCCTGCCCTTCGCCTGGGACATCCTGTCCCCTCAGTTCATGTACGGCTCCAA
GGCCTACGTGAAGCACCCCGCCGACATCCCCGACTACTTGAAGCTGTCCTTCCCCGAGGGCTTCAATTGG
GAGCGCGTGATGAACTTCGAGGACGGCGGCGTGGTGACCGTGACCCAGGACTCCTCCCTGCAGGACGGCG
AGTTCATCTACAAGGTGAAGCTGCGCGGCACCAACTTCCCCTCCGACGGCCCCGTAATGCAGTGTCGTAC
CATGGGCTGGGAGGCCTCCACTGAGCGGATGTACCCCGAGGACGGCGCCCTGAAGGGCGAGATCAAGCAG
AGGCTGAAGCTGAAGGACGGCGGCCACTACGACGCTGAGGTCAAGACCACCTACAAGGCCAAGAAGCCCG
TGCAGCTGCCCGGCGCCTACAACGTCGACATCAAGTTGGACATCCTTTCCCACAACGAGGACTACACCAT
CGTGGAACAGTACGAACGCGCCGAGGGCCGCCACTCCACCGGCGGCATGGACGAGCTGTACAAGTAATCT
AGATAACTGATCATAATCAGCCATACCACATTTGTAGAGGTTTTACTTGCTTTAAAAAACCTCCCACACC
TCCCCCTGAACCTGAAACATAAAATGAATGCAATTGTTGTTGTTAACTTGTTTATTGCAGCTTATAATGG
TTACAAATAAAGCAATAGCATCACAAATTTCACAAATAAAGCATTTTTTTCACTGCATTCTAGTTGTGGT
TTGTCCAAACTCATCAATGTATCTTAACGCGATCGCCAGTACTAGTGAACCTCTTCGAGGGACCTAATAA
CTTCGTATAGCATACATTATACGAAGTTATATTAAGGGTTCCGGATCTCGACCTCGAAATTCTACCGGGT
AGGGGAGGCGCTTTTCCCAAGGCAGTCTGGAGCATGCGCTTTAGCAGCCCCGCTGGGCACTTGGCGCTAC
ACAAGTGGCCTCTGGCCTCGCACACATTCCACATCCACCGGTAGGCGCCAACCGGCTCCGTTCTTTGGTG
GCCCCTTCGCGCCACCTTCTACTCCTCCCCTAGTCAGGAAGTTCCCCCCCGCCCCGCAGCTCGCGTCGTG
CAGGACGTGACAAATGGAAGTAGCACGTCTCACTAGTCTCGTGCAGATGGACAGCACCGCTGAGCAATGG
AAGCGGGTAGGCCTTTGGGGCAGCGGCCAATAGCAGCTTTGCTCCTTCGCTTTCTGGGCTCAGAGGCTGG
GAAGGGGTGGGTCCGGGGGCGGGCTCAGGGGCGGGCTCAGGGGCGGGGCGGGCGCCCGAAGGTCCTCCGG
AGGCCCGGCATTCTGCACGCTTCAAAAGCGCACGTCTGCCGCGCTGTTCTCCTCTTCCTCATCTCCGGGC
CTTTCGACCTGCATCCATCTAGATCTCGAGCAGCTGAAGCTTACCATGACCGAGTACAAGCCCACGGTGC
GCCTCGCCACCCGCGACGACGTCCCCAGGGCCGTACGCACCCTCGCCGCCGCGTTCGCCGACTACCCCGC
CACGCGCCACACCGTCGATCCGGACCGCCACATCGAGCGGGTCACCGAGCTGCAAGAACTCTTCCTCACG
CGCGTCGGGCTCGACATCGGCAAGGTGTGGGTCGCGGACGACGGCGCCGCGGTGGCGGTCTGGACCACGC
CGGAGAGCGTCGAAGCGGGGGCGGTGTTCGCCGAGATCGGCCCGCGCATGGCCGAGTTGAGCGGTTCCCG
GCTGGCCGCGCAGCAACAGATGGAAGGCCTCCTGGCGCCGCACCGGCCCAAGGAGCCCGCGTGGTTCCTG
GCCACCGTCGGCGTCTCGCCCGACCACCAGGGCAAGGGTCTGGGCAGCGCCGTCGTGCTCCCCGGAGTGG
AGGCGGCCGAGCGCGCCGGGGTGCCCGCCTTCCTGGAGACCTCCGCGCCCCGCAACCTCCCCTTCTACGA
GCGGCTCGGCTTCACCGTCACCGCCGACGTCGAGGTGCCCGAAGGACCGCGCACCTGGTGCATGACCCGC
AAGCCCGGTGCCTGACGCCCGCCCCACGACCCGCAGCGCCCGACCGAAAGGAGCGCACGACCCCATGCAT
CGATGATATCAGATCCCCGGGATGCAGAAATTGATGATCTATTAAACAATAAAGATGTCCACTAAAATGG
AAGTTTTTCCTGTCATACTTTGTTAAGAAGGGTGAGAACAGAGTACCTACATTTTGAATGGAAGGATTGG
AGCTACGGGGGTGGGGGTGGGGTGGGATTAGATAAATGCCTGCTCTTTACTGAAGGCTCTTTACTATTGC
TTTATGATAATGTTTCATAGTTGGATATCATAATTTAAACAAGCAAAACCAAATTAAGGGCCAGCTCATT
CCTCCCACTCATGATCTATAGATCTATAGATCTCTCGTGGGATCATTGTTTTTCTCTTGATTCCCACTTT
GTGGTTCTAAGTACTGTGGTTTCCAAATGTGTCAGTTTCATAGCCTGAAGAACGAGATCAGCAGCCTCTG
TTCCACATACACTTCATTCTCAGTATTGTTTTGCCAAGTTCTAATTCCATCAGAAGCTGGTCGAGATCCT
AAGCTTGGCTGGACGTAAACTCCTCTTCAGACCTAATAACTTCGTATAGCATACATTATACGAAGTTATA
TTAAGGGTTATTGAATATGATCGGAATTGCGGCCCTGACCTGTTGGGGTCTTTAAAGCTCAAGGAAAAAG
GCCATAGTTGATTTCTCCTAAATCAAGATAGAGTCCAATTAACTTTTTTTTTTTTTTAAGATGGAGTCTC
ACTCTGTCGCCAGGCTGGACTGCAGTGGCGTGATCTCAGCTCACTGCAACCTCTGCCTCCCAGGTTCAGG
CGATTCTTCTGTCTCAGCCTCCCGAGTAGCTGGGACTACAAGTGTGGGCCACCATGCCCAGCTAGTTTTG
TATTTTTAGTAGAGATGGGATTTCACCATCTTGGCTAGGATGGTCTTGATCTCTTGACCTTGTGATTCGC
CTGCCTCTGCCTCCCAGAGTGCTGAGATTACAGGCGTGAGCCACAGTGCCCAATTTCCATGGGTTTTCAA
GAAAAACTTAACTTACTTAAACTTCAGATCACTTCCTTAAAGGAACATACTGAGCATAGCTTGGCTGGTT
AGAAATTAGGAAGACTAGCTTGGGCTACATGGTAAGACCCTGCCTCTACAAAAAATAAGAAAAAAGTTAG
TGGCATGTGCCTGTAGTTCCATCTACTTGGGAGGCTGAGGTGAGAGGATCGCTTGAGCCCAGGAGGTTGA
AGCTGCAGTGAGCCACGATTGCACCACTGTACTCCAGCCTGGGTGACACAGAGTGAGACCCTGTCTCCAA
ACAAAATTAGGAAGGGTTTCAGAGAGGAAATAAACACGGCCG
